Addgene plasmid #200061: hLOXL2-S300P
Purpose: LOXL2 mutant
Depositing lab: Lakshmi Santhanam. Depositing organization: Johns Hopkins University and School of Medicine. Publication: Lysyl oxidase-like 2 processing by factor Xa modulates its activity and substrate preference. Wang H, Poe A, Martinez Yus M, Pak L, Nandakumar K, Santhanam L. Commun Biol. 2023 Apr 7;6(1):375. doi: 10.1038/s42003-023-04748-8. PubMed 37029269.
Backbone
  Vector backbone: pcDNA3.1
  Vector type: Mammalian Expression
Growth in bacteria
  Bacterial resistance: Ampicillin, 100 μg/mL
  Growth temperature: 37°C
  Growth strain: DH5alpha
  Copy number: Unknown
Gene/Insert
  Gene/Insert name: human lysyl oxidase like 2 (alt name: LOXL2)
  Species: H. sapiens (human)
  Mutation: S300P mutation
  GenBank ID: NM_002318.3
  Entrez Gene: LOXL2 (a.k.a. LOR, LOR2, WS9-14)
  Cloning method: Unknown
  Sequencing primers: 5′ T7; 3′ BGH
Terms and licenses: Academic/Nonprofit Terms; Industry Terms: Not Available to Industry
How to cite: hLOXL2-S300P was a gift from Lakshmi Santhanam (Addgene plasmid # 200061 ; http://n2t.net/addgene:200061 ; RRID:Addgene_200061)
