[The description below was written by a language model from this plasmid's Addgene catalogue record and pLannotate feature annotations shown in this document.]
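Description:
hLOXL2-S300P is a mammalian expression plasmid built on a pcDNA3.1 backbone that carries the human lysyl oxidase-like 2 (LOXL2) coding sequence with a serine-to-proline substitution at position 300. In the 7,868 nt sequenced record, the LOXL2 open reading frame sits downstream of the human cytomegalovirus immediate-early enhancer and promoter and is followed by the bovine growth hormone polyadenylation signal, an arrangement that gives strong constitutive expression in transfected mammalian cells. A T7 promoter lies between the CMV promoter and the insert and, together with the BGH region, provides the sequencing primer sites listed for the plasmid. The coding sequence is flanked by attB1 and attB2 sites, which suggests that the insert was introduced by Gateway recombination, although the catalogue lists the cloning method as unknown. A short downstream match annotated as a capTEV fragment probably corresponds to a 6xHis-type stretch, but the record does not say whether LOXL2 is expressed with a C-terminal tag.

The plasmid replicates in E. coli from a high-copy ColE1/pUC-type origin and is selected with ampicillin through the β-lactamase gene. An f1 origin is also present. An SV40 early promoter drives a neomycin phosphotransferase gene terminated by the SV40 poly(A) signal, which allows G418 selection of stable mammalian lines. The short HIV-1 LTR, ble, lacI and bom annotations are fragmentary matches and are unlikely to be functional elements.

The stated purpose is simply "LOXL2 mutant". The associated publication examines how factor Xa processing of LOXL2 alters its activity and substrate preference, so the construct was presumably used to compare this variant with wild-type enzyme, though the record does not describe the specific effect of S300P.
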