Features (pLannotate 1.2.2; 23 found; start..end, strand, type, name):
    629..1489    -  CDS            AmpR: β-lactamase; bla; confers resistance to ampicillin, carbenicillin, and related antibiotics
   1490..1594    -  promoter       AmpR promoter: bla
   1653..1705    -  misc_feature   bom (fragment): basis of mobility region from pBR322
   1860..2239    +  enhancer       CMV enhancer: human cytomegalovirus immediate early enhancer
   2240..2443    +  promoter       CMV promoter: human cytomegalovirus (CMV) immediate early promoter
   2439..2472    +  LTR            5' LTR (truncated) (fragment): truncated 5' long terminal repeat (LTR) from HIV-1
   2488..2506    +  promoter       T7 promoter: promoter for bacteriophage T7 RNA polymerase
   2575..2599    +  protein_bind   attB1: mutant version of attB; recombination site for the Gateway® BP reaction BP Clonase™
   2605..4926    +  CDS            LOXL2: LOXL2_HUMAN - Experimental evidence at protein level: Swiss-Prot protein existence level 1. Mediates the post-translational oxidative deamination of lysine residues on target proteins leading to the formation of deaminated lysine (allysine) (PubMed:27735137). Acts as a transcription corepressor and specifically mediates deamination of trimethylated 'Lys-4' of histone H3 (H3K4me3), a specific tag for epigenetic transcriptional activation (PubMed:27735137). Shows no activity against histone H3 when it is trimethylated on 'Lys-9' (H3K9me3) or 'Lys-27' (H3K27me3) or when 'Lys-4' is monomethylated
   4931..4955    -  protein_bind   attB2: mutant version of attB; recombination site for the Gateway® BP reaction BP Clonase™
   5023..5040    +  CDS            capTEV™ (fragment): composite tag for in vivo biotinylation, TEV protease cleavage, and 6xHis tagging
   5090..5314    +  polyA_signal   bGH poly(A) signal: bovine growth hormone polyadenylation signal
   5318..5339    +  promoter       SV40 promoter (fragment): SV40 enhancer and early promoter
   5360..5788    +  rep_origin     f1 ori (sequence partly withheld): f1 bacteriophage origin of replication; arrow indicates direction of (+) strand synthesis
   5802..6131    +  promoter       SV40 promoter: SV40 enhancer and early promoter
   6198..6989    +  CDS            neo: KKA2_KLEPN - Also known as kan, nptII. Experimental evidence at protein level: Swiss-Prot protein existence level 1. Resistance to kanamycin, neomycin, paromomycin, ribostamycin, butirosin and gentamicin B. From Klebsiella pneumoniae.
   7013..7171    +  CDS            ble (fragment): BLE_KLEPN - Experimental evidence at protein level: Swiss-Prot protein existence level 1. Binding protein with a strong affinity to the bleomycin family of antibiotics. Binds to CL990; an antimitotic-antibiotic compound. From Klebsiella pneumoniae.
   7166..7287    +  polyA_signal   SV40 poly(A) signal: SV40 polyadenylation signal
   7360..7376    -  protein_bind   lac operator: The lac repressor binds to the lac operator to inhibit transcription in E. coli. This inhibition can be relieved by adding lactose or isopropyl-β-D-thiogalactopyranoside (IPTG). lac repressor encoded by lacI
   7384..7414    -  promoter       lac promoter: promoter for the E. coli lac operon
   7429..7450    -  protein_bind   CAP binding site: CAP binding activates transcription in the presence of cAMP. E. coli catabolite activator protein
   7463..7555    -  CDS            lacI (fragment): lac repressor; lacI; The lac repressor binds to the lac operator to inhibit transcription in E. coli. This inhibition can be relieved by adding lactose or isopropyl-β-D-thiogalactopyranoside (IPTG).
   7738..458     -  rep_origin     ori (across the origin): high-copy-number ColE1/pMB1/pBR322/pUC origin of replication
>Addgene plasmid #200061 | hLOXL2-S300P | addgene full sequence | sequence record 401155 | Addgene NGS Result
CGACCCTGCCGCTTACCGGATACCTGTCCGCCTTTCTCCCTTCGGGAAGCGTGGCGCTTTCTCATAGCTC
ACGCTGTAGGTATCTCAGTTCGGTGTAGGTCGTTCGCTCCAAGCTGGGCTGTGTGCACGAACCCCCCGTT
CAGCCCGACCGCTGCGCCTTATCCGGTAACTATCGTCTTGAGTCCAACCCGGTAAGACACGACTTATCGC
CACTGGCAGCAGCCACTGGTAACAGGATTAGCAGAGCGAGGTATGTAGGCGGTGCTACAGAGTTCTTGAA
GTGGTGGCCTAACTACGGCTACACTAGAAGAACAGTATTTGGTATCTGCGCTCTGCTGAAGCCAGTTACC
TTCGGAAAAAGAGTTGGTAGCTCTTGATCCGGCAAACAAACCACCGCTGGTAGCGGTGGTTTTTTTGTTT
GCAAGCAGCAGATTACGCGCAGAAAAAAAGGATCTCAAGAAGATCCTTTGATCTTTTCTACGGGGTCTGA
CGCTCAGTGGAACGAAAACTCACGTTAAGGGATTTTGGTCATGAGATTATCAAAAAGGATCTTCACCTAG
ATCCTTTTAAATTAAAAATGAAGTTTTAAATCAATCTAAAGTATATATGAGTAAACTTGGTCTGACAGTT
ACCAATGCTTAATCAGTGAGGCACCTATCTCAGCGATCTGTCTATTTCGTTCATCCATAGTTGCCTGACT
CCCCGTCGTGTAGATAACTACGATACGGGAGGGCTTACCATCTGGCCCCAGTGCTGCAATGATACCGCGA
GACCCACGCTCACCGGCTCCAGATTTATCAGCAATAAACCAGCCAGCCGGAAGGGCCGAGCGCAGAAGTG
GTCCTGCAACTTTATCCGCCTCCATCCAGTCTATTAATTGTTGCCGGGAAGCTAGAGTAAGTAGTTCGCC
AGTTAATAGTTTGCGCAACGTTGTTGCCATTGCTACAGGCATCGTGGTGTCACGCTCGTCGTTTGGTATG
GCTTCATTCAGCTCCGGTTCCCAACGATCAAGGCGAGTTACATGATCCCCCATGTTGTGCAAAAAAGCGG
TTAGCTCCTTCGGTCCTCCGATCGTTGTCAGAAGTAAGTTGGCCGCAGTGTTATCACTCATGGTTATGGC
AGCACTGCATAATTCTCTTACTGTCATGCCATCCGTAAGATGCTTTTCTGTGACTGGTGAGTACTCAACC
AAGTCATTCTGAGAATAGTGTATGCGGCGACCGAGTTGCTCTTGCCCGGCGTCAATACGGGATAATACCG
CGCCACATAGCAGAACTTTAAAAGTGCTCATCATTGGAAAACGTTCTTCGGGGCGAAAACTCTCAAGGAT
CTTACCGCTGTTGAGATCCAGTTCGATGTAACCCACTCGTGCACCCAACTGATCTTCAGCATCTTTTACT
TTCACCAGCGTTTCTGGGTGAGCAAAAACAGGAAGGCAAAATGCCGCAAAAAAGGGAATAAGGGCGACAC
GGAAATGTTGAATACTCATACTCTTCCTTTTTCAATATTATTGAAGCATTTATCAGGGTTATTGTCTCAT
GAGCGGATACATATTTGAATGTATTTAGAAAAATAAACAAATAGGGGTTCCGCGCACATTTCCCCGAAAA
GTGCCACCTGACGTCGACGGATCGGGAGATCTCCCGATCCCCTATGGTGCACTCTCAGTACAATCTGCTC
TGATGCCGCATAGTTAAGCCAGTATCTGCTCCCTGCTTGTGTGTTGGAGGTCGCTGAGTAGTGCGCGAGC
AAAATTTAAGCTACAACAAGGCAAGGCTTGACCGACAATTGCATGAAGAATCTGCTTAGGGTTAGGCGTT
TTGCGCTGCTTCGCGATGTACGGGCCAGATATACGCGTTGACATTGATTATTGACTAGTTATTAATAGTA
ATCAATTACGGGGTCATTAGTTCATAGCCCATATATGGAGTTCCGCGTTACATAACTTACGGTAAATGGC
CCGCCTGGCTGACCGCCCAACGACCCCCGCCCATTGACGTCAATAATGACGTATGTTCCCATAGTAACGC
CAATAGGGACTTTCCATTGACGTCAATGGGTGGAGTATTTACGGTAAACTGCCCACTTGGCAGTACATCA
AGTGTATCATATGCCAAGTACGCCCCCTATTGACGTCAATGACGGTAAATGGCCCGCCTGGCATTATGCC
CAGTACATGACCTTATGGGACTTTCCTACTTGGCAGTACATCTACGTATTAGTCATCGCTATTACCATGG
TGATGCGGTTTTGGCAGTACATCAATGGGCGTGGATAGCGGTTTGACTCACGGGGATTTCCAAGTCTCCA
CCCCATTGACGTCAATGGGAGTTTGTTTTGGCACCAAAATCAACGGGACTTTCCAAAATGTCGTAACAAC
TCCGCCCCATTGACGCAAATGGGCGGTAGGCGTGTACGGTGGGAGGTCTATATAAGCAGAGCTCTCTGGC
TAACTAGAGAACCCACTGCTTACTGGCTTATCGAAATTAATACGACTCACTATAGGGAGACCCAAGCTGG
CTAGCGTTTAAACGGGCCCTCTAGACTCGAGCGGCCGCCATGCAATTGATTAATACAAGTTTGTACAAAA
AAGCAGGCTCCACCATGGAGAGGCCTCTGTGCTCCCACCTCTGCAGCTGCCTGGCTATGCTGGCCCTCCT
GTCCCCCCTGAGCCTGGCACAGTATGACAGCTGGCCCCATTACCCCGAGTACTTCCAGCAACCGGCTCCT
GAGTATCACCAGCCCCAGGCCCCCGCCAACGTGGCCAAGATTCAGCTGCGCCTGGCTGGGCAGAAGAGGA
AGCACAGCGAGGGCCGGGTGGAGGTGTACTATGATGGCCAGTGGGGCACCGTGTGCGATGACGACTTCTC
CATCCACGCTGCCCACGTCGTCTGCCGGGAGCTGGGCTACGTGGAGGCCAAGTCCTGGACTGCCAGCTCC
TCCTACGGCAAGGGAGAAGGGCCCATCTGGTTAGACAATCTCCACTGTACTGGCAACGAGGCGACCCTTG
CAGCATGCACCTCCAATGGCTGGGGCGTCACTGACTGCAAGCACACGGAGGATGTCGGTGTGGTGTGCAG
CGACAAAAGGATTCCTGGGTTCAAATTTGACAATTCGTTGATCAACCAGATAGAGAACCTGAATATCCAG
GTGGAGGACATTCGGATTCGAGCCATCCTCTCAACCTACCGCAAGCGCACCCCAGTGATGGAGGGCTACG
TGGAGGTGAAGGAGGGCAAGACCTGGAAGCAGATCTGTGACAAGCACTGGACGGCCAAGAATTCCCGCGT
GGTCTGCGGCATGTTTGGCTTCCCTGGGGAGAGGACATACAATACCAAAGTGTACAAAATGTTTGCCTCA
CGGAGGAAGCAGCGCTACTGGCCATTCTCCATGGACTGCACCGGCACAGAGGCCCACATCTCCAGCTGCA
AGCTGGGCCCCCAGGTGTCACTGGACCCCATGAAGAATGTCACCTGCGAGAATGGGCTACCGGCCGTGGT
GCCTTGTGTGCCTGGGCAGGTCTTCAGCCCTGACGGACCCTCGAGATTCCGGAAAGCGTACAAGCCAGAG
CAACCCCTGGTGCGACTGAGAGGCGGTGCCTACATCGGGGAGGGCCGCGTGGAGGTGCTCAAAAATGGAG
AGTGGGGGACCGTCTGCGACGACAAGTGGGACCTGGTGTCGGCCAGTGTGGTCTGCAGAGAGCTGGGCTT
TGGGAGTGCCAAAGAGGCAGTCACTGGCTCCCGACTGGGGCAAGGGATCGGACCCATCCACCTCAACGAG
ATCCAGTGCACAGGCAATGAGAAGTCCATTATAGACTGCAAGTTCAATGCCGAGTCTCAGGGCTGCAACC
ACGAGGAGGATGCTGGTGTGAGATGCAACACCCCTGCCATGGGCTTGCAGAAGAAGCTGCGCCTGAACGG
CGGCCGCAATCCCTACGAGGGCCGAGTGGAGGTGCTGGTGGAGAGAAACGGGTCCCTTGTGTGGGGGATG
GTGTGTGGCCAAAACTGGGGCATCGTGGAGGCCATGGTGGTCTGCCGCCAGCTGGGCCTGGGATTCGCCA
GCAACGCCTTCCAGGAGACCTGGTATTGGCACGGAGATGTCAACAGCAACAAAGTGGTCATGAGTGGAGT
GAAGTGCTCGGGAACGGAGCTGTCCCTGGCGCACTGCCGCCACGACGGGGAGGACGTGGCCTGCCCCCAG
GGCGGAGTGCAGTACGGGGCCGGAGTTGCCTGCTCAGAAACCGCCCCTGACCTGGTCCTCAATGCGGAGA
TGGTGCAGCAGACCACCTACCTGGAGGACCGGCCCATGTTCCTGCTGCAGTGTGCCATGGAGGAGAACTG
CCTCTCGGCCTCAGCCGCGCAGACCGACCCCACCACGGGCTACCGCCGGCTCCTGCGCTTCTCCTCCCAG
ATCCACAACAATGGCCAGTCCGACTTCCGGCCCAAGAACGGCCGCCACGCGTGGATCTGGCACGACTGTC
ACAGGCACTACCACAGCATGGAGGTGTTCACCCACTATGACCTGCTGAACCTCAATGGCACCAAGGTGGC
AGAGGGCCACAAGGCCAGCTTCTGCTTGGAGGACACAGAATGTGAAGGAGACATCCAGAAGAATTACGAG
TGTGCCAACTTCGGCGATCAGGGCATCACCATGGGCTGCTGGGACATGTACCGCCATGACATCGACTGCC
AGTGGGTTGACATCACTGACGTGCCCCCTGGAGACTACCTGTTCCAGGTTGTTATTAACCCCAACTTCGA
GGTTGCAGAATCCGATTACTCCAACAACATCATGAAATGCAGGAGCCGCTATGACGGCCACCGCATCTGG
ATGTACAACTGCCACATAGGTGGTTCCTTCAGCGAAGAGACGGAAAAAAAGTTTGAGCACTTCAGCGGGC
TCTTAAACAACCAGCTGTCCCCGCAGTTGGACCCAGCTTTCTTGTACAAAGTGGTCCTCGAGGTACCAAG
CTTTCTAGAACAAAAACTCATCTCAGAAGAGGATCTGAATAGCGCCGTCGACCATCATCATCATCATCAT
TGAGTTTAAACGGTCTCCAGCTTAAGTTTAAACCGCTGATCAGCCTCGACTGTGCCTTCTAGTTGCCAGC
CATCTGTTGTTTGCCCCTCCCCCGTGCCTTCCTTGACCCTGGAAGGTGCCACTCCCACTGTCCTTTCCTA
ATAAAATGAGGAAATTGCATCGCATTGTCTGAGTAGGTGTCATTCTATTCTGGGGGGTGGGGTGGGGCAG
GACAGCAAGGGGGAGGATTGGGAAGACAATAGCAGGCATGCTGGGGATGCGGTGGGCTCTATGGCTTCTG
AGGCGGAAAGAACCAGCTGGGGCTCTAGGGGGTATCCCC
[124 nt withheld, positions 5360-5483]
C
[91 nt withheld, positions 5485-5575]
A
[49 nt withheld, positions 5577-5625]
CCTTTGACGTTGGAGTCCACGTTCTTT
[37 nt withheld, positions 5653-5689]
ACCCTATCTCGGTCTATTCTTTTGATTTATAAGGGATTTTGCCGATTTCGGCCTATTGGTTAAAAAATGA
GCTGATTTAACAAAAATTTAACGCGAATTAATTCTGTGGAATGTGTGTCAGTTAGGGTGTGGAAAGTCCC
CAGGCTCCCCAGCAGGCAGAAGTATGCAAAGCATGCATCTCAATTAGTCAGCAACCAGGTGTGGAAAGTC
CCCAGGCTCCCCAGCAGGCAGAAGTATGCAAAGCATGCATCTCAATTAGTCAGCAACCATAGTCCCGCCC
CTAACTCCGCCCATCCCGCCCCTAACTCCGCCCAGTTCCGCCCATTCTCCGCCCCATGGCTGACTAATTT
TTTTTATTTATGCAGAGGCCGAGGCCGCCTCTGCCTCTGAGCTATTCCAGAAGTAGTGAGGAGGCTTTTT
TGGAGGCCTAGGCTTTTGCAAAAAGCTCCCGGGAGCTTGTATATCCATTTTCGGATCTGATCAAGAGACA
GGATGAGGATCGTTTCGCATGATTGAACAAGATGGATTGCACGCAGGTTCTCCGGCCGCTTGGGTGGAGA
GGCTATTCGGCTATGACTGGGCACAACAGACAATCGGCTGCTCTGATGCCGCCGTGTTCCGGCTGTCAGC
GCAGGGGCGCCCGGTTCTTTTTGTCAAGACCGACCTGTCCGGTGCCCTGAATGAACTGCAGGACGAGGCA
GCGCGGCTATCGTGGCTGGCCACGACGGGCGTTCCTTGCGCAGCTGTGCTCGACGTTGTCACTGAAGCGG
GAAGGGACTGGCTGCTATTGGGCGAAGTGCCGGGGCAGGATCTCCTGTCATCTCACCTTGCTCCTGCCGA
GAAAGTATCCATCATGGCTGATGCAATGCGGCGGCTGCATACGCTTGATCCGGCTACCTGCCCATTCGAC
CACCAAGCGAAACATCGCATCGAGCGAGCACGTACTCGGATGGAAGCCGGTCTTGTCGATCAGGATGATC
TGGACGAAGAGCATCAGGGGCTCGCGCCAGCCGAACTGTTCGCCAGGCTCAAGGCGCGCATGCCCGACGG
CGAGGATCTCGTCGTGACCCATGGCGATGCCTGCTTGCCGAATATCATGGTGGAAAATGGCCGCTTTTCT
GGATTCATCGACTGTGGCCGGCTGGGTGTGGCGGACCGCTATCAGGACATAGCGTTGGCTACCCGTGATA
TTGCTGAAGAGCTTGGCGGCGAATGGGCTGACCGCTTCCTCGTGCTTTACGGTATCGCCGCTCCCGATTC
GCAGCGCATCGCCTTCTATCGCCTTCTTGACGAGTTCTTCTGAGCGGGACTCTGGGGTTCGAAATGACCG
ACCAAGCGACGCCCAACCTGCCATCACGAGATTTCGATTCCACCGCCGCCTTCTATGAAAGGTTGGGCTT
CGGAATCGTTTTCCGGGACGCCGGCTGGATGATCCTCCAGCGCGGGGATCTCATGCTGGAGTTCTTCGCC
CACCCCAACTTGTTTATTGCAGCTTATAATGGTTACAAATAAAGCAATAGCATCACAAATTTCACAAATA
AAGCATTTTTTTCACTGCATTCTAGTTGTGGTTTGTCCAAACTCATCAATGTATCTTATCATGTCTGTAT
ACCGTCGACCTCTAGCTAGAGCTTGGCGTAATCATGGTCATAGCTGTTTCCTGTGTGAAATTGTTATCCG
CTCACAATTCCACACAACATACGAGCCGGAAGCATAAAGTGTAAAGCCTGGGGTGCCTAATGAGTGAGCT
AACTCACATTAATTGCGTTGCGCTCACTGCCCGCTTTCCAGTCGGGAAACCTGTCGTGCCAGCTGCATTA
ATGAATCGGCCAACGCGCGGGGAGAGGCGGTTTGCGTATTGGGCGCTCTTCCGCTTCCTCGCTCACTGAC
TCGCTGCGCTCGGTCGTTCGGCTGCGGCGAGCGGTATCAGCTCACTCAAAGGCGGTAATACGGTTATCCA
CAGAATCAGGGGATAACGCAGGAAAGAACATGTGAGCAAAAGGCCAGCAAAAGGCCAGGAACCGTAAAAA
GGCCGCGTTGCTGGCGTTTTTCCATAGGCTCCGCCCCCCTGACGAGCATCACAAAAATCGACGCTCAAGT
CAGAGGTGGCGAAACCCGACAGGACTATAAAGATACCAGGCGTTTCCCCCTGGAAGCTCCCTCGTGCGCT
CTCCTGTTC
